>Addgene plasmid #30320 | pLKO.1 RagA shRNA #2 | addgene partial sequence | sequence record 32312 | 30320 with hU6-F
TCAGGCTGTTAGAGAGATAATTGGAATTAATTTGACTGTAAACACAAAGATATTAGTACAAAATACGTGA
CGTAGAAAGTAATAATTTCTTGGGTAGTTTGCAGTTTTAAAATTATGTTTTAAAATGGACTATCATATGC
TTACCGTAACTTGAAAGTATTTCGATTTCTTGGCTTTATATATCTTGTGGAAAGGACGAAACACCGGCCG
GTTTGAGAAGATCAGCAACTCGAGTTGCTGATCTTCTCAAACCGGTTTTTGAATTCTCGACCTCGAGACA
AATGGCAGTATTCATCCACAATTTTAAAAGAAAAGGGGGGATTGGGGGGTACAGTGCAGGGGAAAGAATA
GTAGACATAATAGCAACAGACATACAAACTAAAGAATTACAAAAACAAATTACAAAAATTCAAAATTTTC
GGGTTTATTACAGGGACAGCAGAGATCCACTTTGGCCGCGGCTCGAGGGGGTTGGGGTTGCGCCTTTTCC
AAGGCAGCCCTGGGTTTGCGCAGGGACGCGGCTGCTCTGGGCGTGGTTCCGGGAAACGCAGCGGCGCCGA
CCCTGGGTCTCGCACATTCTTCACGTCCGTTCGCAGCGTCACCCGGATCTTCGCCGCTACCCTTGTGGGC
CCCCCGGCGACGCTTCCTGCTCCGCCCCTAAGTCGGGAAGGTTCCTTGCGGTTCGCGGCGTGCCGGACGT
GACAAAACGGAAGCCCGCACGTCTCACTAGTACCCTCGCAGACG
