[The description below was written by a language model from this plasmid's Addgene catalogue record.]
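Description:
pLKO.1 RagA shRNA #2 is a lentiviral RNAi vector built on the pLKO.1 puro backbone (about 7 kb without insert) and designed to knock down human RagA, the product of the RRAGA gene (also known as FIP-1). It is maintained in bacteria as a high-copy plasmid under ampicillin selection. The recombination-deficient Stbl3 strain is listed as the host, a common choice for lentiviral plasmids because it helps keep the repeated LTR sequences stable. In mammalian cells, a puromycin resistance marker allows transduced or transfected cells to be selected.

The payload is a short hairpin RNA cassette cloned between the AgeI and EcoRI sites of the backbone; the record does not say whether these sites survived cloning. The hairpin targets a 21-nucleotide sequence in the RagA transcript, and the design was taken from the RNAi Consortium collection at the Broad Institute. No feature table is provided and the promoter is not stated. In the standard pLKO.1 design, however, hairpins inserted at these sites are transcribed by a human U6 RNA polymerase III promoter, and the puromycin gene is expressed from a separate internal promoter. Both units lie between lentiviral LTRs, so they can be packaged into virus when helper plasmids are supplied in trans and then integrated into target cell genomes.

The "#2" in the name suggests it is one of several independent hairpins against the same gene, which would help control for off-target effects. The associated publication concerns Rag GTPases binding raptor and mediating amino acid signalling to mTORC1, so the construct is suited to stable RagA depletion in human cells for loss-of-function studies of that pathway.
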