Addgene plasmid #30320: pLKO.1 RagA shRNA #2
Depositing lab: David Sabatini. Depositing organization: Whitehead Institute for Biomedical Research. Publication: The Rag GTPases bind raptor and mediate amino acid signaling to mTORC1. Sancak Y, Peterson TR, Shaul YD, Lindquist RA, Thoreen CC, Bar-Peled L, Sabatini DM. Science. 2008 Jun 13. 320(5882):1496-501. 10.1126/science.1157535 PubMed 18497260.
Backbone
  Vector backbone: pLKO.1 puro
  Backbone manufacturer: Available at Addgene (#8453)
  Backbone size w/o insert (bp): 7000
  Vector type: Mammalian Expression, Lentiviral, RNAi
  Selectable markers: Puromycin
Growth in bacteria
  Bacterial resistance: Ampicillin, 100 μg/mL
  Growth temperature: 37°C
  Growth strain: Stbl3
  Copy number: High Copy
Gene/Insert
  Gene/Insert name: RagA shRNA (alt name: RagA)
  Species: H. sapiens (human)
  Entrez Gene: RRAGA (a.k.a. FIP-1, FIP1, RAGA)
  Cloning method: Restriction Enzyme; 5′ cloning site AgeI (unknown if destroyed); 3′ cloning site EcoRI (unknown if destroyed)
  Sequencing primers: 5′ LKO.1 5'
Terms and licenses: Academic/Nonprofit Terms; Industry Terms: Not Available to Industry
Depositor comments: shRNA directed against RagA. Target sequence: 5'-CCGGTTTGAGAAGATCAGCAA-3'. Sequence from the website of the RNAi consortium at the Broad institute.
How to cite: pLKO.1 RagA shRNA #2 was a gift from David Sabatini (Addgene plasmid # 30320 ; http://n2t.net/addgene:30320 ; RRID:Addgene_30320)
